>Addgene plasmid #164460 | Tubulin-mGreenLantern | addgene full sequence | sequence record 322770 | Addgene NGS Result
GTGATGCGGTTTTGGCAGTACATCAATGGGCGTGGATAGCGGTTTGACTCACGGGGATTTCCAAGTCTCC
ACCCCATTGACGTCAATGGGAGTTTGTTTTGGCACCAAAATCAACGGGACTTTCCAAAATGTCGTAACAA
CTCCGCCCCATTGACGCAAATGGGCGGTAGGCGTGTACGGTGGGAGGTCTATATAAGCAGAGCTGGTTTA
GTGAACCGTCAGATCCGCTAGCGCTACCGGTCGCCACCATGGTGAGCAAGGGCGAGGAGCTGTTCACCGG
GGTGGTGCCCATCCTGGTCGAGCTGGACGGCGACGTAAACGGCCACAAGTTCAGCGTCCGCGGCGAGGGC
GAGGGCGATGCCACCAACGGCAAGCTGACCCTGAAGTTCATCTGCACCACCGGCAAGCTGCCCGTGCCCT
GGCCCACCCTCGTGACCACCTTAGGCTACGGCGTGGCCTGCTTCGCCCGCTACCCCGACCACATGAAGCA
GCACGACTTCTTCAAGTCCGCCATGCCCGAAGGCTACGTCCAGGAGCGCACCATCTCTTTCAAGGACGAC
GGTACCTACAAGACCCGCGCCGAGGTGAAGTTCGAGGGCGACACCCTGGTGAACCGCATCGTGCTGAAGG
GCATCGACTTCAAGGAGGACGGCAACATCCTGGGGCACAAGCTGGAGTACAACTTCAACAGCCACAAGGT
CTATATCACGGCCGACAAGCAGAAGAACGGCATCAAGGCTAACTTCAAGACCCGCCACAACGTTGAGGAC
GGCGGCGTGCAGCTCGCCGACCACTACCAGCAGAACACCCCCATCGGCGACGGCCCCGTGCTGCTGCCCG
ACAACCACTACCTGAGCCATCAGTCCAAGCTGAGCAAAGACCCCAACGAGAAGCGCGATCACATGGTCCT
GAAGGAGAGGGTGACCGCCGCCGGGATTACACATGACATGGACGAGCTGTACAAGTCCGGACTCAGATCT
CGAGTGCGTGAGTGCATCTCCATCCACGTTGGCCAGGCTGGTGTCCAGATTGGCAATGCCTGCTGGGAGC
TCTACTGCCTGGAACACGGCATCCAGCCCGATGGCCAGATGCCAAGTGACAAGACCATTGGGGGAGGAGA
TGACTCCTTCAACACCTTCTTCAGTGAGACGGGCGCTGGCAAGCACGTGCCCCGGGCTGTGTTTGTAGAC
TTGGAACCCACAGTCATTGATGAAGTTCGCACTGGCACCTACCGCCAGCTCTTCCACCCTGAGCAGCTCA
TCACAGGCAAGGAAGATGCTGCCAATAACTATGCCCGAGGGCACTACACCATTGGCAAGGAGATCATTGA
CCTTGTGTTGGACCGAATTCGCAAGCTGGCTGACCAGTGCACCGGTCTTCAGGGCTTCTTGGTTTTCCAC
AGCTTTGGTGGGGGAACTGGTTCTGGGTTCACCTCCCTGCTCATGGAACGTCTCTCAGTTGATTATGGCA
AGAAGTCCAAGCTGGAGTTCTCCATTTACCCAGCACCCCAGGTTTCCACAGCTGTAGTTGAGCCCTACAA
CTCCATCCTCACCACCCACACCACCCTGGAGCACTCTGATTGTGCCTTCATGGTAGACAATGAGGCCATC
TATGACATCTGTCGTAGAAACCTCGATATCGAGCGCCCAACCTACACTAACCTTAACCGCCTTATTAGCC
AGATTGTGTCCTCCATCACTGCTTCCCTGAGATTTGATGGAGCCCTGAATGTTGACCTGACAGAATTCCA
GACCAACCTGGTGCCCTACCCCCGCATCCACTTCCCTCTGGCCACATATGCCCCTGTCATCTCTGCTGAG
AAAGCCTACCATGAACAGCTTTCTGTAGCAGAGATCACCAATGCTTGCTTTGAGCCAGCCAACCAGATGG
TGAAATGTGACCCTCGCCATGGTAAATACATGGCTTGCTGCCTGTTGTACCGTGGTGACGTGGTTCCCAA
AGATGTCAATGCTGCCATTGCCACCATCAAAACCAAGCGCAGCATCCAGTTTGTGGATTGGTGCCCCACT
GGCTTCAAGGTTGGCATCAACTACCAGCCTCCCACTGTGGTGCCTGGTGGAGACCTGGCCAAGGTACAGA
GAGCTGTGTGCATGCTGAGCAACACCACAGCCATTGCTGAGGCCTGGGCTCGCCTGGACCACAAGTTTGA
CCTGATGTATGCCAAGCGTGCCTTTGTTCACTGGTACGTGGGTGAGGGGATGGAGGAAGGCGAGTTTTCA
GAGGCCCGTGAAGATATGGCTGCCCTTGAGAAGGATTATGAGGAGGTTGGTGTGGATTCTGTTGAAGGAG
AGGGTGAGGAAGAAGGAGAGGAATACTAAGGATCCACCGGATCTAGATAACTGATCATAATCAGCCATAC
CACATTTGTAGAGGTTTTACTTGCTTTAAAAAACCTCCCACACCTCCCCCTGAACCTGAAACATAAAATG
AATGCAATTGTTGTTGTTAACTTGTTTATTGCAGCTTATAATGGTTACAAATAAAGCAATAGCATCACAA
ATTTCACAAATAAAGCATTTTTTTCACTGCATTCTAGTTGTGGTTTGTCCAAACTCATCAATGTATCTTA
ACGCGTAAATTGTAAGCGTTAATATTTTGTTAAAATTCGCGTTAAATTTTTGTTAAATCAGCTCATTTTT
TAACCAATAGGCCGAAATCGGCAAAATCCCTTATAAATCAAAAGAATAGACCGAGATAGGGT
[37 nt withheld, positions 2723-2759]
AAAGAACGTGGACTCCAACGTCAAAGG
[49 nt withheld, positions 2787-2835]
T
[91 nt withheld, positions 2837-2927]
G
[124 nt withheld, positions 2929-3052]
CAGGTGGCACTTTTCGGGGAAATGTGCGCGGAACCCCTATTTGTTTATTTTTCTAAATACATTCAAATAT
GTATCCGCTCATGAGACAATAACCCTGATAAATGCTTCAATAATATTGAAAAAGGAAGAGTCCTGAGGCG
GAAAGAACCAGCTGTGGAATGTGTGTCAGTTAGGGTGTGGAAAGTCCCCAGGCTCCCCAGCAGGCAGAAG
TATGCAAAGCATGCATCTCAATTAGTCAGCAACCAGGTGTGGAAAGTCCCCAGGCTCCCCAGCAGGCAGA
AGTATGCAAAGCATGCATCTCAATTAGTCAGCAACCATAGTCCCGCCCCTAACTCCGCCCATCCCGCCCC
TAACTCCGCCCAGTTCCGCCCATTCTCCGCCCCATGGCTGACTAATTTTTTTTATTTATGCAGAGGCCGA
GGCCGCCTCGGCCTCTGAGCTATTCCAGAAGTAGTGAGGAGGCTTTTTTGGAGGCCTAGGCTTTTGCAAA
GATCGATCAAGAGACAGGATGAGGATCGTTTCGCATGATTGAACAAGATGGATTGCACGCAGGTTCTCCG
GCCGCTTGGGTGGAGAGGCTATTCGGCTATGACTGGGCACAACAGACAATCGGCTGCTCTGATGCCGCCG
TGTTCCGGCTGTCAGCGCAGGGGCGCCCGGTTCTTTTTGTCAAGACCGACCTGTCCGGTGCCCTGAATGA
ACTGCAAGACGAGGCAGCGCGGCTATCGTGGCTGGCCACGACGGGCGTTCCTTGCGCAGCTGTGCTCGAC
GTTGTCACTGAAGCGGGAAGGGACTGGCTGCTATTGGGCGAAGTGCCGGGGCAGGATCTCCTGTCATCTC
ACCTTGCTCCTGCCGAGAAAGTATCCATCATGGCTGATGCAATGCGGCGGCTGCATACGCTTGATCCGGC
TACCTGCCCATTCGACCACCAAGCGAAACATCGCATCGAGCGAGCACGTACTCGGATGGAAGCCGGTCTT
GTCGATCAGGATGATCTGGACGAAGAGCATCAGGGGCTCGCGCCAGCCGAACTGTTCGCCAGGCTCAAGG
CGAGCATGCCCGACGGCGAGGATCTCGTCGTGACCCATGGCGATGCCTGCTTGCCGAATATCATGGTGGA
AAATGGCCGCTTTTCTGGATTCATCGACTGTGGCCGGCTGGGTGTGGCGGACCGCTATCAGGACATAGCG
TTGGCTACCCGTGATATTGCTGAAGAGCTTGGCGGCGAATGGGCTGACCGCTTCCTCGTGCTTTACGGTA
TCGCCGCTCCCGATTCGCAGCGCATCGCCTTCTATCGCCTTCTTGACGAGTTCTTCTGAGCGGGACTCTG
GGGTTCGAAATGACCGACCAAGCGACGCCCAACCTGCCATCACGAGATTTCGATTCCACCGCCGCCTTCT
ATGAAAGGTTGGGCTTCGGAATCGTTTTCCGGGACGCCGGCTGGATGATCCTCCAGCGCGGGGATCTCAT
GCTGGAGTTCTTCGCCCACCCTAGGGGGAGGCTAACTGAAACACGGAAGGAGACAATACCGGAAGGAACC
CGCGCTATGACGGCAATAAAAAGACAGAATAAAACGCACGGTGTTGGGTCGTTTGTTCATAAACGCGGGG
TTCGGTCCCAGGGCTGGCACTCTGTCGATACCCCACCGAGACCCCATTGGGGCCAATACGCCCGCGTTTC
TTCCTTTTCCCCACCCCACCCCCCAAGTTCGGGTGAAGGCCCAGGGCTCGCAGCCAACGTCGGGGCGGCA
GGCCCTGCCATAGCCTCAGGTTACTCATATATACTTTAGATTGATTTAAAACTTCATTTTTAATTTAAAA
GGATCTAGGTGAAGATCCTTTTTGATAATCTCATGACCAAAATCCCTTAACGTGAGTTTTCGTTCCACTG
AGCGTCAGACCCCGTAGAAAAGATCAAAGGATCTTCTTGAGATCCTTTTTTTCTGCGCGTAATCTGCTGC
TTGCAAACAAAAAAACCACCGCTACCAGCGGTGGTTTGTTTGCCGGATCAAGAGCTACCAACTCTTTTTC
CGAAGGTAACTGGCTTCAGCAGAGCGCAGATACCAAATACTGTTCTTCTAGTGTAGCCGTAGTTAGGCCA
CCACTTCAAGAACTCTGTAGCACCGCCTACATACCTCGCTCTGCTAATCCTGTTACCAGTGGCTGCTGCC
AGTGGCGATAAGTCGTGTCTTACCGGGTTGGACTCAAGACGATAGTTACCGGATAAGGCGCAGCGGTCGG
GCTGAACGGGGGGTTCGTGCACACAGCCCAGCTTGGAGCGAACGACCTACACCGAACTGAGATACCTACA
GCGTGAGCTATGAGAAAGCGCCACGCTTCCCGAAGGGAGAAAGGCGGACAGGTATCCGGTAAGCGGCAGG
GTCGGAACAGGAGAGCGCACGAGGGAGCTTCCAGGGGGAAACGCCTGGTATCTTTATAGTCCTGTCGGGT
TTCGCCACCTCTGACTTGAGCGTCGATTTTTGTGATGCTCGTCAGGGGGGCGGAGCCTATGGAAAAACGC
CAGCAACGCGGCCTTTTTACGGTTCCTGGCCTTTTGCTGGCCTTTTGCTCACATGTTCTTTCCTGCGTTA
TCCCCTGATTCTGTGGATAACCGTATTACCGCCATGCATTAGTTATTAATAGTAATCAATTACGGGGTCA
TTAGTTCATAGCCCATATATGGAGTTCCGCGTTACATAACTTACGGTAAATGGCCCGCCTGGCTGACCGC
CCAACGACCCCCGCCCATTGACGTCAATAATGACGTATGTTCCCATAGTAACGCCAATAGGGACTTTCCA
TTGACGTCAATGGGTGGAGTATTTACGGTAAACTGCCCACTTGGCAGTACATCAAGTGTATCATATGCCA
AGTACGCCCCCTATTGACGTCAATGACGGTAAATGGCCCGCCTGGCATTATGCCCAGTACATGACCTTAT
GGGACTTTCCTACTTGGCAGTACATCTACGTATTAGTCATCGCTATTACCATG
Features (pLannotate 1.2.2; 15 found; start..end, strand, type, name):
      1..204     +  promoter       CMV promoter: human cytomegalovirus (CMV) immediate early promoter
    249..966     +  CDS            mGreenLantern (fragment): monomeric GFP derivative that displays exceptionally high brightness in cells (Campbell et al., 2020)
    966..984     +  misc_feature   MCS (fragment): multiple cloning site
    987..2336    +  CDS            TBA1B_BOVIN: Experimental evidence at protein level: Swiss-Prot protein existence level 1. Tubulin is the major constituent of microtubules. It binds two moles of GTP, one at an exchangeable site on the beta chain and one at a non-exchangeable site on the alpha chain. From Bos taurus (Bovine).
   2362..2446    +  CDS            large T antigen (fragment): large T antigen from SV40 (simian virus 40)
   2469..2590    +  polyA_signal   SV40 poly(A) signal: SV40 polyadenylation signal
   2624..3052    -  rep_origin     f1 ori (sequence partly withheld): f1 bacteriophage origin of replication; arrow indicates direction of (+) strand synthesis
   3079..3183    +  promoter       AmpR promoter: bla
   3185..3542    +  promoter       SV40 promoter: SV40 enhancer and early promoter
   3577..4371    +  CDS            NeoR/KanR: aminoglycoside phosphotransferase from Tn5; aph(3')-II (or nptII); confers resistance to neomycin, kanamycin, and G418 (Geneticin®)
   4392..4544    +  CDS            ble (fragment): BLE_KLEPN - Experimental evidence at protein level: Swiss-Prot protein existence level 1. Binding protein with a strong affinity to the bleomycin family of antibiotics. Binds to CL990; an antimitotic-antibiotic compound. From Klebsiella pneumoniae.
   4603..4650    +  polyA_signal   HSV TK poly(A) signal: herpes simplex virus thymidine kinase polyadenylation signal (Cole and Stacy, 1985)
   4741..4757    -  polyA_signal   bGH poly(A) signal (fragment): bovine growth hormone polyadenylation signal
   4979..5567    +  rep_origin     ori: high-copy-number ColE1/pMB1/pBR322/pUC origin of replication
   5742..6045    +  enhancer       CMV enhancer: human cytomegalovirus immediate early enhancer
