[The description below was written by a language model from this plasmid's Addgene catalogue record and pLannotate feature annotations shown in this document.]
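Description:
Tubulin-mGreenLantern is a mammalian expression plasmid of about 6 kb that produces the bright monomeric green fluorescent protein mGreenLantern fused to alpha-tubulin, so that fluorescence is directed to the microtubule cytoskeleton. The backbone is not specified in the record. However, the feature layout shows a high-copy ColE1/pUC-type origin for propagation in E. coli and an f1 origin. It also shows a single NeoR/KanR (aminoglycoside phosphotransferase) gene placed behind both a bacterial bla promoter and the SV40 enhancer/early promoter, and terminated by the HSV TK polyadenylation signal. This dual-promoter arrangement lets the same gene confer kanamycin resistance in bacteria and G418 resistance in mammalian cells, which could be used to select stable lines. Short annotated fragments of ble, SV40 large T antigen and the bGH poly(A) signal appear to be partial annotation matches rather than functional parts.

The expression cassette is driven by the CMV immediate early enhancer and promoter, which span the numbering origin of the circular sequence. The mGreenLantern coding sequence comes first. It is a 717 bp Clover derivative carrying ten substitutions, including A206K, a substitution commonly used to make GFP-family proteins monomeric. A short remnant of a multiple cloning site follows as a linker, then an alpha-tubulin open reading frame, and then the SV40 polyadenylation signal. Tubulin therefore sits at the C terminus of the fluorescent protein. The annotation tool matched the tubulin sequence best to the bovine alpha-1B chain, whereas the catalogue lists the species as human; the record does not resolve which tubulin gene was used. The fluorescent protein was inserted by restriction cloning, and both flanking sites were retained. The construct is intended for transfecting mammalian cells to image microtubules, and it serves as a localization marker that shows how mGreenLantern performs in a fusion.
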