Addgene plasmid #164460: Tubulin-mGreenLantern
Purpose: Localization of mGreenLantern fluorescent protein to tubulin
Depositing lab: Gregory Petsko. Depositing organization: Cornell University. Publication: mGreenLantern: a bright monomeric fluorescent protein with rapid expression and cell filling properties for neuronal imaging. Campbell BC, Nabel EM, Murdock MH, Lao-Peregrin C, Tsoulfas P, Blackmore MG, Lee FS, Liston C, Morishita H, Petsko GA. Proc Natl Acad Sci U S A. 2020 Dec 1;117(48):30710-30721. doi: 10.1073/pnas.2000942117. Epub 2020 Nov 18. PubMed 33208539.
Backbone
  Vector backbone: Unspecified
  Vector type: Mammalian Expression
  Selectable markers: Neomycin (select with G418)
Growth in bacteria
  Bacterial resistance: Kanamycin, 50 μg/mL
  Growth temperature: 37°C
  Growth strain: DH5alpha
  Copy number: High Copy
Gene/Insert
  Gene/Insert name: mGreenLantern
  Species: H. sapiens (human)
  Insert size (bp): 717
  Mutation: Clover-F64L/S72A/E124V/N149K/I167T/S175G/A206K/L221K/F223R/G232D
  Promoter: CMV
  Tag / fusion protein: Tubulin (C terminal on insert)
  Cloning method: Restriction Enzyme; 5′ cloning site BshTI (not destroyed); 3′ cloning site Xho1 (not destroyed)
  Sequencing primers: 5′ CMV-F; 3′ GACATGGACGAGCTGTACAAG
Terms and licenses: Academic/Nonprofit Terms; Industry Terms: Not Available to Industry
How to cite: Tubulin-mGreenLantern was a gift from Gregory Petsko (Addgene plasmid # 164460 ; http://n2t.net/addgene:164460 ; RRID:Addgene_164460)
